>Addgene plasmid #33300 | pT7-L2-M3T3D | depositor full sequence | sequence record 39537 | pT7-L2-M3T3D sequence 9494 bps
ATCGATCCCGGGAATTCTAATACGACTCACTATAGCTAAAAGGCGCGATGGCGAACGTTTGGGGGGTGAG
ACTTGCAGACTCGTTATCTTCACCCACTATTGAGACACGAACGCGTCAGTATACCTTACACGATCTTTGC
TCAGACCTAGATGCTAATCCGGGGAGGGAACCGTGGAAACCTCTGCGTAATCAGCGTACTAATAATATTG
TGGCTGTGCAATTATTCAGACCATTGCAGGGTTTAGTTTTAGATACCCAGCTTTATGGATTTCCAGGAGC
ATTTGATGACTGGGAGCGATTCATGAGAGAGAAGCTGCGTGTGCTAAAGTATGAAGTATTGCGCATCTAT
CCAATCAGCAACTATAGCAATGAACATGTCAACGTCTTCGTGGCCAATGCTTTGGTGGGCGCTTTCCTGT
CGAATCAAGCTTTCTATGACCTGCTACCGTTGTTGATAATTAATGACACTATGATTGGTGATCTACTTGG
CACGGGGGCATCGCTATCACAGTTCTTTCAATCTCATGGAGATGTGCTGGAAGTCGCAGCTGGTCGTAAG
TATCTGCAGATGGAAAACTACTCCAACGATGACGATGATCCTCCATTATTTGCGAAAGACCTGTCAGATT
ATGCTAAAGCATTCTACAGTGACACATATGAAGTGTTGGACAGGTTCTTTTGGACGCATGACTCTTCAGC
GGGGGTCTTAGTGCATTATGATAAGCCAACGAATGGTCATCACTATCTGCTGGGTACTTTGACTCAGATG
GTCAGTGCACCTCCTTATATTATTAACGCTACTGACGCAATGTTGCTTGAATCCTGTCTAGAACAGTTCT
CAGCTAATGTGCGTGCGAGACCTGCGCAACCCGTTACACGCTTAGACCAATGCTATCATTTAAGATGGGG
AGCACAATATGTAGGAGAAGATTCACTGACATATCGGTTGGGGGTGTTATCCTTGCTGGCTACCAATGGA
TATCAATTAGCTAGACCGATTCCAAGACAGTTGACGAATCGATGGTTGTCGAGCTTTGTGAGTCAAATTA
TGTCTGACGGCGTCAACGAGACTCCACTGTGGCCCCAAGAAAGGTATGTGCAGATCGCTTATGATTCACC
ATCCGTTGTTGATGGGGCTACGCAATATGGCTATGTCAGGAAGAATCAACTCAGACTCGGCATGAGAATA
TCGGCGCTGCAATCGCTGAGTGATACGCCCTCGCCGGTACAGTGGCTTCCACAATACACCATCGACCAGG
CAGCGATGGACGAAGGCGATCTGATGGTTAGTCGGCTTACGCAACTCCCGTTACGTCCTGATTATGGTAA
TATCTGGGTCGGCGATGCGCTATCCTATTATGTGGACTACAATCGGAGTCATCGAGTCGTGCTTTCATCG
GAACTTCCTCAGCTTCCGGACACATATTTTGATGGCGATGAACAGTATGGGCGCAGCCTGTTCTCACTAG
CTCGTAAGATTGGTGACCGCTCGTTAGTGAAAGATACGGCTGTCTTGAAGCACGCTTACCAAGCCATCGA
TCCAAATACTGGTAAGGGGTATCTGAGATCTGGGCAATCTGTCGCATATTTTGGTGCATCAGCGGGTCAT
TCTGGTGCCGACCAGCCGTTAGTCATAGAGCCCTGGATTCAAGGGAAAATCAGTGGTGTGCCGCCACCCT
CCTCAGTGCGACAGTTCGGCTATGATGTTGCCCGTGGCGCGATCGTCGATCTGGCGAGACCATTTCCTTC
TGGAGATTATCAATTTGTCTATTCGGATGTTGACCAGGTGGTCGATGGCCATGACGATCTGAGTATATCA
TCTGGACTGGTGGAGAGCCTTTTGTCTTCATGCATGCACGCCACAGCACCCGGGGGCTCATTTGTTGTTA
AGATAAATTTTCCGACTAGACCCGTATGGCACTACATCGAACAGAAGATCTTGCCCAATATTACGTCATA
CATGTTGATCAAGCCTTTCGTCACCAACAACGTCGAATTGTTCTTCGTCGCTTTCGGTGTGCATCAACAC
TCATCACTTACTTGGACATCTGGAGTGTACTTCTTCTTGGTGGACCATTTTTATCGTTATGAGACTTTAT
CTACGATCTCACGACAATTGCCGTCTTTTGGGTATGTTGATGATGGGTCTTCCGTGACTGGTATCGAGAC
AATTAGTATTGAGAACCCTGGCTTCTCGAATATGACCCAGGCCGCTCGCATTGGTATCTCAGGATTGTGT
GCTAATGTAGGTAACGCGCGTAAGTCCATTGCCATTTACGAATCCCATGGGGCCAGAGTATTAACTATCA
CATCAAGGAGATCTCCGGCATCAGCTAGAAGAAAGTCTAGGTTGCGATATTTGCCATTAATAGACCCTAG
GTCGTTAGAGGTACAGGCGCGCACTATTCTGCCAGCTGATCCAGTGTTATTTGAAAACGTGAGCGGAGCG
TCACCCCATGTTTGTCTGACAATGATGTACAACTTCGAAGTGTCGTCAGCGGTATATGATGGAGACGTTG
TGCTAGATCTTGGGACGGGACCAGAGGCTAAAATCCTTGAACTGATACCCGCAACCTCTCCAGTCACATG
CGTGGACATACGGCCTACAGCGCAGCCTAGTGGATGTTGGAACGTTCGTACCACGTTCCTTGAGTTAGAT
TATTTGAGCGATGGATGGATCACTGGGGTGCGTGGGGACATAGTTACTTGTATGTTATCTTTGGGGGCCG
CTGCCGCTGGAAAATCAATGACTTTTGACGCTGCGTTTCAGCAATTAATCAAAGTATTATCCAAGAGTAC
GGCTAATGTTGTGCTGGTGCAGGTTAACTGCCCTACAGACGTGGTGAGGAGCATTAAGGGCTACCTAGAG
ATAGATTCGACTAACAAGAGGTATAGGTTCCCCAAATTTGGTCGAGACGAGCCGTACTCTGACATGGATG
CGCTGGAGAAAATATGTCGTACCGCCTGGCCAAACTGCTCAATTACCTGGGTTCCATTGTCATACGACTT
GCGGTGGACTAGACTGGCATTATTAGAGTCCACGACATTGAGTAGCGCGTCGATTAGAATTGCTGAGCTG
ATGTATAAATACATGCCTATTATGAGGATTGACATTCATGGACTACCCATGGAAAAGCGAGGTAACTTCA
TAGTGGGGCAGAACTGCTCATTAGTAATCCCTGGTTTTAATGCGCAGGATGTCTTTAACTGTTATTTCAA
TTCCGCCCTCGCTTTCTCGACTGAAGATGTCAATGCTGCGATGATTCCCCAAGTGTCTGCGCAGTTTGAT
GCGACTAAGGGTGAGTGGACGTTGGATATGGTCTTCTCCGACGCAGGAATCTATACCATGCAGGCTCTAG
TGGGATCTAATGCTAATCCAGTCTCTTTGGGTTCCTTTGTAGTTGATTCTCCAGATGTAGATATAACTGA
CGCTTGGCCAGCTCAGTTAGACTTTACGATCGCGGGAACTGATGTCGATATAACAGTTAATCCTTATTAC
CGTCTGATGACCTTTGTAAGGATCGATGGACAGTGGCAGATTGCCAATCCAGACAAATTTCAATTCTTTT
CGTCGGCGTCTGGGACGTTAGTGATGAACGTCAAATTAGATATCGCAGATAAATATCTACTATACTATAT
ACGAGATGTCCAGTCTCGAGATGTTGGCTTTTACATTCAGCATCCACTTCAACTTTTGAATACGATCACA
TTGCCAACCAACGAGGACCTTTTTCTGAGCGCACCTGACATGCGAGAGTGGGCAGTTAAGGAAAGCGGTA
ACACGATATGTATACTCAATAGTCAAGGGTTTGTGCTACCTCAAGATTGGGATGTGTTAACAGATACCAT
AAGTTGGTCCCCATCGATACCCACATACATTGTGCCACCGGGTGATTATACCTTGACTCCTCTGTAACTC
ACTGTCCCTCGTGAGCGCGCCTAATTCATCGGGTCGGCATGGCATCTCCACCTCCTCGCGGTCCGACCTG
GGCATCCGAAGGAGGACGTCGTCCACTCGGATGGCTAAGGGAGAGCTCAAAAAAAAGGATCCGGCTGCTA
ACAAAGCCCGAAAGGAAGCTGAGTTGGCTGCTGCCACCGCTGAGCAATAACTAGCATAACCCCTTGGGGC
CTCTAAACGGGTCTTGAGGGGTTTTTTGCTGAAAGGAGGAACTATATCCGGATCGAGATCCTCTAGAGTC
GACCTGCAGGCATGCAAGCTTGTATTCTATAGTGTCACCTAAATCGTATGTGTATGATACATAAGGTTAT
GTATTAATTGTAGCCGCGTTCTAACGACAATATGTACAAGCCTAATTGTGTAGCATCTGGCTTACTGAAG
CAGACCCTATCATCTCTCTCGTAAACTGCCGTCAGAGTCGGTTTGGTTGGACGAACCTTCTGAGTTTCTG
GTAACGCCGTTCCGCACCCCGGAAATGGTCAGCGAACCAATCAGCAGGGTCATCGCTAGCTAATACGACT
CACTATAGCTAAAGTGACCGTGGTCATGGCTTCATTCAAGGGATTCTCCGCCAACACTGTTCCAGTTTCT
AAGGCCAAGCGTGACATATCATCTCTTGCCGCTACTCCTGGACTTCGTTCACAATCCTTCACTCCGTCTG
TGGATATGTCTCAATCGCGTGAATTCCTCACAAAGGCAATTGAGCAAGGGTCCATGTCTATACCTTATCA
GCATGTGAATGTACCGAAAGTTGATCGTAAAGTTGTTAGCCTGGTAGTGCGACCTTTCTCTTCAGGTGCT
TTCTCTATCTCTGGAGTGATTTCGCCAGCCCATGCCTATCTACTAGAGTGTCTACCCCAGCTTGAGCAGG
CGATGGCTTTTGTTGCTTCACCTGAGTCTTTCCAGGCTTCCGACGTCGCGAAGCGCTTTGCCATAAAGCC
AGGTATGAGCCTCCAGGATGCCATCACTGCCTTTATTAACTTTGTGTCCGCGATGCTGAAAATGACGGTG
ACTCGTCAAAACTTTGACGTTATTGTGGCTGAGATCGAGAGGCTTGCTTCAACCAGCGTGTCCGTCAGGA
CTAAAGAAGCGAAGGTTGCTGATGAGGAGCTAATGCTATTCGGGTTAGATCATAGAGGGCCACAGCAGCT
GGATGTTTCTGACGCTAAAGGGATAATGAAGGCTGCTGATATTCAGACAACTCATGATGTCCATTTGGCA
CCAGGCGTTGGTAATATTGATCCTGAAATCTATAACGAGGGGCGGTTCATGTTCATGCAGCACAAGCCAC
TTGCGGCGGATCAATCGTATTTCACCTTGGAGACTGCGGATTATTTCAAGATTTATCCAACATACGATGA
ACATGATGGCAGGATGGCTGACCAAAAGCAGTCGGGATTGATACTGTGTACTAAGGACGAGGTATTGGCT
GAGCAAACTATATTTAAACTGGACGCCCCTGATGACAAGACTGTTCATCTGTTGGATCGCGATGACGACC
ACGTTGTTGCCAGATTTACTAAGGTATTTATAGAGGACGTGGCTCCCGGGCATCATGCTGCTCAAAGATC
GGGACAACGCTCTGTGCTTGATGACCTATATGCGAATACGCAAGTGATTTCCATTACTTCTGCTGCTTTA
AAGTGGGTGGTCAAGCACGGCGTATCTGATGGAATCGTGAACAGGAAGAATGTCAAAGTGTGTGTTGGTT
TTGACCCCCTGTACACCTTGTCTACACATAACGGGGTGTCCTTATGTGCCCTGCTGATGGACGAAAAACT
CTCTGTGCTGAACAGTGCGTGTCGTATGACGTTACGCTCACTCATGAAGACCGGACGCGACGTTGATGCA
CACAGAGCTTTTCAGCGAGTCCTCTCTCAAGGATACACATCGCTAATGTGCTACTATCATCCTTCACGGA
AGTTGGCATATGGTGAGGTGCTCTTTCTAGAACGATCCAATGACGTGACAGATGGGATCAAGCTTCAGTT
GGACGCATCTAGACAGTGTCATGAATGTCCTGTGTTGCAGCAGAAAGTGGTTGAGTTAGAGAAACAGATT
ATTATGCAGAAGTCAATCCAGTCAGACCCTACCCCAGTGGCGCTGCAACCATTGTTGTCTCAGTTGCGTG
AGTTGTCTAGTGAAGTTACTAGGCTACAGATGGAGTTGAGTCGAGCTCAGTCCCTGAATGCTCAGTTGGA
GGCGGATGTCAAGTCAGCTCAATCATGTAGCTTGGATATGTATCTGAGACACCACACTTGCATTAATGGT
CATGCTAAAGAAGATGAATTGCTTGACGCTGTGCGTGTCGCGCCGGATGTGAGGAGAGAAATCATGGAAA
AGAGGAGTGAAGTGAGACAAGGTTGGTGCGAACGTATTTCTAAGGAAGCAGCTGCCAAATGTCAAACTGT
TATTGATGACCTGACTTTGATGAATGGAAAGCAAGCACAAGAGATAACAGAATTACGTGATTCGGCTGAA
AAATATGAGAAACAGATTGCAGAGCTGGTGAGTACCATCACCCAAAACCAGATAACGTATCAGCAAGAGC
TACAAGCCTTGGTAGCGAAAAATGTGGAATTGGACGCGTTGAATCAGCGTCAGGCTAAGTCTTTGCGTAT
TACTCCCTCTCTTCTATCAGCCACTCCTATCGATTCAGCTGATGGTGTTGCTGACTTAATTGATTTCTCT
GTTCCAACTGATGAGTTGTAAATAATCCGTGATGCAGTGTTGCCCTAATCCCTTAAGCCTTCCCGACCCC
CATTCATCGGGTCGGCATGGCATCTCCACCTCCTCGCGGTCCGACCTGGGCATCCGAAGGAGGACGTCGT
CCACTCGGATGGCTAAGGGAGAGCTCAAAAAAAAGGATCCGGCTGCTAACAAAGCCCGAAAGGAAGCTGA
GTTGGCTGCTGCCACCGCTGAGCAATAACTAGCATAACCCCTTGGGGCCTCTAAACGGGTCTTGAGGGGT
TTTTTGCTGAAAGGAGGAACTATATCCGGATCGCTAGCCAGATCCTCTACGCCGGACGCATCGTGGCCGG
CATCACCGGCGCCACAGGTGCGGTTGCTGGCGCCTATATCGCCGACATCACCGATGGGGAAGATCGGGCT
CGCCACTTCGGGCTCATGAGCGCTTGTTTCGGCGTGGGTATGGTGGCAGGCCCCGTGGCCGGGGGACTGT
TGGGCGCCATCTCCTTGCACCATTCCTTGCGGCGGCGGTGCTCAACGGCCTCAACCTACTACTGGGCTGC
TTCCTAATGCAGGAGTCGCATAAGGGAGAGCGTCGATATGGTGCACTCTCAGTACAATCTGCTCTGATGC
CGCATAGTTAAGCCAGCCCCGACACCCGCCAACACCCGCTGACGCGCCCTGACGGGCTTGTCTGCTCCCG
GCATCCGCTTACAGACAAGCTGTGACCGTCTCCGGGAGCTGCATGTGTCAGAGGTTTTCACCGTCATCAC
CGAAACGCGCGAGACGAAAGGGCCTCGTGATACGCCTATTTTTATAGGTTAATGTCATGATAATAATGGT
TTCTTAGACGTCAGGTGGCACTTTTCGGGGAAATGTGCGCGGAACCCCTATTTGTTTATTTTTCTAAATA
CATTCAAATATGTATCCGCTCATGAGACAATAACCCTGATAAATGCTTCAATAATATTGAAAAAGGAAGA
GTATGAGTATTCAACATTTCCGTGTCGCCCTTATTCCCTTTTTTGCGGCATTTTGCCTTCCTGTTTTTGC
TCACCCAGAAACGCTGGTGAAAGTAAAAGATGCTGAAGATCAGTTGGGTGCACGAGTGGGTTACATCGAA
CTGGATCTCAACAGCGGTAAGATCCTTGAGAGTTTTCGCCCCGAAGAACGTTTTCCAATGATGAGCACTT
TTAAAGTTCTGCTATGTGGCGCGGTATTATCCCGTATTGACGCCGGGCAAGAGCAACTCGGTCGCCGCAT
ACACTATTCTCAGAATGACTTGGTTGAGTACTCACCAGTCACAGAAAAGCATCTTACGGATGGCATGACA
GTAAGAGAATTATGCAGTGCTGCCATAACCATGAGTGATAACACTGCGGCCAACTTACTTCTGACAACGA
TCGGAGGACCGAAGGAGCTAACCGCTTTTTTGCACAACATGGGGGATCATGTAACTCGCCTTGATCGTTG
GGAACCGGAGCTGAATGAAGCCATACCAAACGACGAGCGTGACACCACGATGCCTGTAGCAATGGCAACA
ACGTTGCGCAAACTATTAACTGGCGAACTACTTACTCTAGCTTCCCGGCAACAATTAATAGACTGGATGG
AGGCGGATAAAGTTGCAGGACCACTTCTGCGCTCGGCCCTTCCGGCTGGCTGGTTTATTGCTGATAAATC
TGGAGCCGGTGAGCGTGGGTCTCGCGGTATCATTGCAGCACTGGGGCCAGATGGTAAGCCCTCCCGTATC
GTAGTTATCTACACGACGGGGAGTCAGGCAACTATGGATGAACGAAATAGACAGATCGCTGAGATAGGTG
CCTCACTGATTAAGCATTGGTAACTGTCAGACCAAGTTTACTCATATATACTTTAGATTGATTTAAAACT
TCATTTTTAATTTAAAAGGATCTAGGTGAAGATCCTTTTTGATAATCTCATGACCAAAATCCCTTAACGT
GAGTTTTCGTTCCACTGAGCGTCAGACCCCGTAGAAAAGATCAAAGGATCTTCTTGAGATCCTTTTTTTC
TGCGCGTAATCTGCTGCTTGCAAACAAAAAAACCACCGCTACCAGCGGTGGTTTGTTTGCCGGATCAAGA
GCTACCAACTCTTTTTCCGAAGGTAACTGGCTTCAGCAGAGCGCAGATACCAAATACTGTCCTTCTAGTG
TAGCCGTAGTTAGGCCACCACTTCAAGAACTCTGTAGCACCGCCTACATACCTCGCTCTGCTAATCCTGT
TACCAGTGGCTGCTGCCAGTGGCGATAAGTCGTGTCTTACCGGGTTGGACTCAAGACGATAGTTACCGGA
TAAGGCGCAGCGGTCGGGCTGAACGGGGGGTTCGTGCACACAGCCCAGCTTGGAGCGAACGACCTACACC
GAACTGAGATACCTACAGCGTGAGCTATGAGAAAGCGCCACGCTTCCCGAAGGGAGAAAGGCGGACAGGT
ATCCGGTAAGCGGCAGGGTCGGAACAGGAGAGCGCACGAGGGAGCTTCCAGGGGGAAACGCCTGGTATCT
TTATAGTCCTGTCGGGTTTCGCCACCTCTGACTTGAGCGTCGATTTTTGTGATGCTCGTCAGGGGGGCGG
AGCCTATGGAAAAACGCCAGCAACGCGGCCTTTTTACGGTTCCTGGCCTTTTGCTGGCCTTTTGCTCACA
TGTTCTTTCCTGCGTTATCCCCTGATTCTGTGGATAACCGTATTACCGCCTTTGAGTGAGCTGATACCGC
TCGCCGCAGCCGAACGACCGAGCGCAGCGAGTCAGTGAGCGAGGAAGCGGAAGAGCGCCCAATACGCAAA
CCGCCTCTCCCCGCGCGTTGGCCGATTCATTAATGCAGGGGGAT
Features (pLannotate 1.2.2; 19 found; start..end, strand, type, name):
     18..35      +  promoter       T7 promoter (fragment): promoter for bacteriophage T7 RNA polymerase
     48..3914    +  CDS            L2: LMBD2_REOVD - Experimental evidence at protein level: Swiss-Prot protein existence level 1. Outer capsid protein involved in mRNA capping. Catalyzes the last 3 enzymatic activities for formation of the 5' cap structure on the viral plus-strand transcripts, namely the RNA guanylyltransferase, RNA-7N- and RNA-2'O-methyltransferase activities. From Reovirus type 3 (strain Dearing) (T3D) (Mammalian orthoreovirus 3).
   3948..4039    +  ncRNA          HDV ribozyme: Accession: RF00094 - Hepatitis delta virus ribozyme
   4054..4103    +  CDS            SET1 (fragment): solubility-enhancement tag derived from T7 phage gene 10B
   4111..4158    +  terminator     T7 terminator: transcription terminator for bacteriophage T7 RNA polymerase
   4187..4221    +  misc_feature   MCS (fragment): pUC18/19 multiple cloning site
   4226..4244    -  promoter       SP6 promoter: promoter for bacteriophage SP6 RNA polymerase
   4471..4488    +  promoter       T7 promoter (fragment): promoter for bacteriophage T7 RNA polymerase
   4506..6668    +  CDS            M3: MUNS_REOVL - Experimental evidence at protein level: Swiss-Prot protein existence level 1. Non-structural protein with ssRNA-binding activity. Is probably involved in the formation of viral inclusions, where the assembly of cores and the replication of viral RNA are thought to occur. Together with mu-2, recruits the other core proteins to these inclusions. From Reovirus type 1 (strain Lang) (T1L) (Mammalian orthoreovirus 1).
   6726..6817    +  ncRNA          HDV ribozyme: Accession: RF00094 - Hepatitis delta virus ribozyme
   6832..6881    +  CDS            SET1 (fragment): solubility-enhancement tag derived from T7 phage gene 10B
   6889..6936    +  terminator     T7 terminator: transcription terminator for bacteriophage T7 RNA polymerase
   6971..7246    +  CDS            TcR (fragment): tetracycline efflux protein; tet; confers resistance to tetracycline
   7246..7296    -  misc_feature   bom (fragment): basis of mobility region from pBR322
   7398..7433    -  CDS            rop (fragment): Rop protein, which maintains plasmids at low copy number; rop
   7528..7632    +  promoter       AmpR promoter: bla
   7633..8493    +  CDS            AmpR: β-lactamase; bla; confers resistance to ampicillin, carbenicillin, and related antibiotics
   8664..9252    +  rep_origin     ori: high-copy-number ColE1/pMB1/pBR322/pUC origin of replication
   9435..9488    +  CDS            lacI (fragment): lac repressor; lacI; The lac repressor binds to the lac operator to inhibit transcription in E. coli. This inhibition can be relieved by adding lactose or isopropyl-β-D-thiogalactopyranoside (IPTG).
