[The description below was written by a language model from this plasmid's Addgene catalogue record and pLannotate feature annotations shown in this document.]
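Description:
pT7-L2-M3T3D is a reverse-genetics rescue plasmid for mammalian orthoreovirus, carrying cDNA copies of two genome segments of strain type 3 Dearing (T3D) on a single 9.5 kb vector built on the p3E5EGFP backbone. It is propagated in E. coli through a high-copy ColE1/pUC-type origin and selected with ampicillin via the bla gene. Short remnants of tetracycline resistance, bom, rop and lacI sequences appear in the annotation but are only backbone fragments, as are a partial pUC polylinker and an SP6 promoter lying between the two cassettes.

The payload consists of two tandem, same-orientation transcription units with identical architecture: a T7 RNA polymerase promoter, the viral segment cDNA, a hepatitis delta virus ribozyme, and a T7 terminator. The first unit carries L2, which encodes the outer capsid protein responsible for the guanylyltransferase and methyltransferase steps of viral mRNA capping. The second carries M3, encoding the non-structural protein μNS, an ssRNA-binding factor implicated in forming viral inclusions. The automated annotation matched M3 to the type 1 Lang homologue, but the catalogue lists the insert as T3D. Placing the T7 promoter directly upstream of the segment is designed to start transcription at or near the viral 5′ end, while self-cleavage by the HDV ribozyme trims the transcript to generate the native 3′ terminus, yielding RNAs that mimic viral plus-strand transcripts. Although catalogued as a mammalian expression vector, it has no annotated mammalian promoter and so depends on T7 polymerase being supplied in the transfected cells. Combining two segments on one plasmid reduces the number of plasmids that must be co-transfected, consistent with its origin in an improved reovirus rescue system. It would be used alongside plasmids encoding the remaining segments to recover wild-type or engineered virus.
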