Addgene plasmid #33300: pT7-L2-M3T3D
Depositing lab: Terence Dermody. Depositing organization: Vanderbilt University. Publication: An improved reverse genetics system for mammalian orthoreoviruses. Kobayashi T, Ooms LS, Ikizler M, Chappell JD, Dermody TS. Virology. 2010 Mar 15;398(2):194-200. Epub 2009 Dec 29. 10.1016/j.virol.2009.11.037 PubMed 20042210.
Backbone
  Vector backbone: p3E5EGFP
  Backbone manufacturer: made by Yoshihiro Kawaoka
  Vector type: Mammalian Expression
Growth in bacteria
  Bacterial resistance: Ampicillin, 100 μg/mL
  Growth temperature: 37°C
  Growth strain: Stbl3
  Copy number: High Copy
Gene/Insert 1
  Gene/Insert name: L2
  Species: Orthoreovirus T3D
  Entrez Gene: L2 (a.k.a. MoV-3mpc04sL2_gp1)
  Promoter: T7
  Cloning method: Restriction Enzyme; 5′ cloning site none (unknown if destroyed); 3′ cloning site none (unknown if destroyed)
  Sequencing primers: 5′ ovL2T3D-F
Gene/Insert 2
  Gene/Insert name: M3
  Species: Orthoreovirus T3D
  Entrez Gene: M3 (a.k.a. MoV-3mpc04sM3_gp1)
  Promoter: T7
  Cloning method: Restriction Enzyme; 5′ cloning site none (unknown if destroyed); 3′ cloning site none (unknown if destroyed)
  Sequencing primers: 5′ none
Terms and licenses: Academic/Nonprofit Terms; Industry Terms: Not Available to Industry
How to cite: pT7-L2-M3T3D was a gift from Terence Dermody (Addgene plasmid # 33300 ; http://n2t.net/addgene:33300 ; RRID:Addgene_33300)
