>Addgene plasmid #33300 | pT7-L2-M3T3D | addgene partial sequence | sequence record 41498 | pBRrevBam 5'-GGTGATGTCGGCGATATAGG-3'
CCGGCCACGATGCGTCCGGCGTAGAGGATCTGGCTAGCGATCCGGATATAGTTCCTCCTTTCAGCAAAAA
ACCCCTCAAGACCCGTTTAGAGGCCCCAAGGGGTTATGCTAGTTATTGCTCAGCGGTGGCAGCAGCCAAC
TCAGCTTCCTTTCGGGCTTTGTTAGCAGCCGGATCCTTTTTTTTGAGCTCTCCCTTAGCCATCCGAGTGG
ACGACGTCCTCCTTCGGATGCCCAGGTCGGACCGCGAGGAGGTGGAGATGCCATGCCGACCCGATGAATG
GGGGTCGGGAAGGCTTAAGGGATTAGGGCAACACTGCATCACGGATTATTTACAACTCATCAGTTGGAAC
AGAGAAATCAATTAAGTCAGCAACACCATCAGCTGAATCGATAGGAGTGGCTGATAGAAGAGAGGGAGTA
ATACGCAAAGACTTAGCCTGACGCTGATTCAACGCGTCCAATTCCACATTTTTCGCTACCAAGGCTTGTA
GCTCTTGCTGATACGTTATCTGGTTTTGGGTGATGGTACTCACCAGCTCTGCAATCTGTTTCTCATATTT
TTCAGCCGAATCACGTAATTCTGTTATCTCTTGTGCTTGCTTTCCATTCATCAAAGTCAGGTCATCAATA
ACAGTTTGACATTTGGCAGCTGCTTCCTTAGAAATACGTTCGCACCAACCTTGTCTCACTTCACTCCTC
