>Addgene plasmid #33300 | pT7-L2-M3T3D | addgene partial sequence | sequence record 41499 | SP6 5'-ATTTAGGTGACACTATAG-3'
ATCTCGATCCGGATATAGTTCCTCCTTTCAGCAAAAAACCCCTCAAGACCCGTTTAGAGGCCCCAAGGGG
TTATGCTAGTTATTGCTCAGCGGTGGCAGCAGCCAACTCAGCTTCCTTTCGGGCTTTGTTAGCAGCCGGA
TCCTTTTTTTTGAGCTCTCCCTTAGCCATCCGAGTGGACGACGTCCTCCTTCGGATGCCCAGGTCGGACC
GCGAGGAGGTGGAGATGCCATGCCGACCCGATGAATTAGGCGCGCTCACGAGGGACAGTGAGTTACAGAG
GAGTCAAGGTATAATCACCCGGTGGCACAATGTATGTGGGTATCGATGGGGACCAACTTATGGTATCTGT
TAACACATCCCAATCTTGAGGTAGCACAAACCCTTGACTATTGAGTATACATATCGTGTTACCGCTTTCC
TTAACTGCCCACTCTCGCATGTCAGGTGCGCTCAGAAAAAGGTCCTCGTTGGTTGGCAATGTGATCGTAT
TCAAAAGTTGAAGTGGATGCTGAATGTAAAAGCCAACATCTCGAGACTGGACATCTCGTATATAGTATAG
TAGATATTTATCTGCGATATCTAATTTGACGTTCATCACTAACGTCCCAGACGCCGACG
