>Addgene plasmid #33300 | pT7-L2-M3T3D | addgene partial sequence | sequence record 41500 | pBR322ori-F 5'-GGGAAACGCCTGGTATCTTT-3'
ATTTTTGTGATGCTCGTCAGGGGGGCGGAGCCTATGGAAAAACGCCAGCAACGCGGCCTTTTTACGGTTC
CTGGCCTTTTGCTGGCCTTTTGCTCACATGTTCTTTCCTGCGTTATCCCCTGATTCTGTGGATAACCGTA
TTACCGCCTTTGAGTGAGCTGATACCGCTCGCCGCAGCCGAACGACCGAGCGCAGCGAGTCAGTGAGCGA
GGAAGCGGAAGAGCGCCCAATACGCAAACCGCCTCTCCCCGCGCGTTGGCCGATTCATTAATGCAGGGGG
ATATCGATCCCGGGAATTCTAATACGACTCACTATAGCTAAAAGGCGCGATGGCGAACGTTTGGGGGGTG
AGACTTGCAGACTCGTTATCTTCACCCACTATTGAGACACGAACGCGTCAGTATACCTTACACGATCTTT
GCTCAGACCTAGATGCTAATCCGGGGAGGGAACCGTGGAAACCTCTGCGTAATCAGCGTACTAATAATAT
TGTGGCTGTGCAATTATTCAGACCATTGCAGGGTTTAGTTTTAGATACCCAGCTTTATGGATTTCCAGGA
GCATTTGATGACTGGGAGCGATTCATGAGAGAGAAGCTGCGTGTGCTAAAGTATGAAGTATTGCGCATCT
ATCCAATCAGCAACTATAGCAATGAACATGTCAACGTCTTCGTGGCC
